>Addgene plasmid #166798 | pcDNA3.1 LIC 6A FLAG-TEV-DPP9S LL100EE | addgene full sequence | sequence record 328370 | Addgene NGS Result
GACGGATCGGGAGATCTCCCGATCCCCTATGGTGCACTCTCAGTACAATCTGCTCTGATGCCGCATAGTT
AAGCCAGTATCTGCTCCCTGCTTGTGTGTTGGAGGTCGCTGAGTAGTGCGCGAGCAAAATTTAAGCTACA
ACAAGGCAAGGCTTGACCGACAATTGCATGAAGAATCTGCTTAGGGTTAGGCGTTTTGCGCTGCTTCGCG
ATGTACGGGCCAGATATACGCGTTGACATTGATTATTGACTAGTTATTAATAGTAATCAATTACGGGGTC
ATTAGTTCATAGCCCATATATGGAGTTCCGCGTTACATAACTTACGGTAAATGGCCCGCCTGGCTGACCG
CCCAACGACCCCCGCCCATTGACGTCAATAATGACGTATGTTCCCATAGTAACGCCAATAGGGACTTTCC
ATTGACGTCAATGGGTGGAGTATTTACGGTAAACTGCCCACTTGGCAGTACATCAAGTGTATCATATGCC
AAGTACGCCCCCTATTGACGTCAATGACGGTAAATGGCCCGCCTGGCATTATGCCCAGTACATGACCTTA
TGGGACTTTCCTACTTGGCAGTACATCTACGTATTAGTCATCGCTATTACCATGGTGATGCGGTTTTGGC
AGTACATCAATGGGCGTGGATAGCGGTTTGACTCACGGGGATTTCCAAGTCTCCACCCCATTGACGTCAA
TGGGAGTTTGTTTTGGCACCAAAATCAACGGGACTTTCCAAAATGTCGTAACAACTCCGCCCCATTGACG
CAAATGGGCGGTAGGCGTGTACGGTGGGAGGTCTATATAAGCAGAGCTCTCTGGCTAACTAGAGAACCCA
CTGCTTACTGGCTTATCGAAATTAATACGACTCACTATAGGGAGACCCAAGCTTGGTACCGAGCTCGGAT
CCCTACTTCCAATCCAATGCCACCATGGATATCGACTACAAGGACGATGACGACAAGGATTACGATATCC
CAACGACCGAAAACCTGTATTTTCAGGGCGCCATGGGATCCATGGCCACCACCGGGACCCCAACGGCCGA
CCGAGGCGACGCAGCCGCCACAGATGACCCGGCCGCCCGCTTCCAGGTGCAGAAGCACTCGTGGGACGGG
CTCCGGAGCATCATCCACGGCAGCCGCAAGTACTCGGGCCTCATTGTCAACAAGGCGCCCCACGACTTCC
AGTTTGTGCAGAAGACGGATGAGTCTGGGCCCCACTCCCACCGCCTCTACTACCTGGGAATGCCATATGG
CAGCCGAGAGAACTCCCTCCTCTACTCTGAGATTCCCAAGAAGGTCCGGAAAGAGGCTGAAGAACTCCTG
TCCTGGAAGCAGATGCTGGATCATTTCCAGGCCACGCCCCACCATGGGGTCTACTCTCGGGAGGAGGAGC
TGCTGAGGGAGCGGAAACGCCTGGGGGTCTTCGGCATCACCTCCTACGACTTCCACAGCGAGAGTGGCCT
CTTCCTCTTCCAGGCCAGCAACAGCCTCTTCCACTGCCGCGACGGCGGCAAGAACGGCTTCATGGTGTCC
CCTATGAAACCGCTGGAAATCAAGACCCAGTGCTCAGGGCCCCGGATGGACCCCAAAATCTGCCCTGCCG
ACCCTGCCTTCTTCTCCTTCATCAATAACAGCGACCTGTGGGTGGCCAACATCGAGACAGGCGAGGAGCG
GCGGCTGACCTTCTGCCACCAAGGTTTATCCAATGTCCTGGATGACCCCAAGTCTGCGGGTGTGGCCACC
TTCGTCATACAGGAAGAGTTCGACCGCTTCACTGGGTACTGGTGGTGCCCCACAGCCTCCTGGGAAGGTT
CAGAGGGCCTCAAGACGCTGCGAATCCTGTATGAGGAAGTCGATGAGTCCGAGGTGGAGGTCATTCACGT
CCCCTCTCCTGCGCTAGAAGAAAGGAAGACGGACTCGTATCGGTACCCCAGGACAGGCAGCAAGAATCCC
AAGATTGCCTTGAAACTGGCTGAGTTCCAGACTGACAGCCAGGGCAAGATCGTCTCGACCCAGGAGAAGG
AGCTGGTGCAGCCCTTCAGCTCGCTGTTCCCGAAGGTGGAGTACATCGCCAGGGCCGGGTGGACCCGGGA
TGGCAAATACGCCTGGGCCATGTTCCTGGACCGGCCCCAGCAGTGGCTCCAGCTCGTCCTCCTCCCCCCG
GCCCTGTTCATCCCGAGCACAGAGAATGAGGAGCAGCGGCTAGCCTCTGCCAGAGCTGTCCCCAGGAATG
TCCAGCCGTATGTGGTGTACGAGGAGGTCACCAACGTCTGGATCAATGTTCATGACATCTTCTATCCCTT
CCCCCAATCAGAGGGAGAGGACGAGCTCTGCTTTCTCCGCGCCAATGAATGCAAGACCGGCTTCTGCCAT
TTGTACAAAGTCACCGCCGTTTTAAAATCCCAGGGCTACGATTGGAGTGAGCCCTTCAGCCCCGGGGAAG
ATGAATTTAAGTGCCCCATTAAGGAAGAGATTGCTCTGACCAGCGGTGAATGGGAGGTTTTGGCGAGGCA
CGGCTCCAAGATCTGGGTCAATGAGGAGACCAAGCTGGTGTACTTCCAGGGCACCAAGGACACGCCGCTG
GAGCACCACCTCTACGTGGTCAGCTATGAGGCGGCCGGCGAGATCGTACGCCTCACCACGCCCGGCTTCT
CCCATAGCTGCTCCATGAGCCAGAACTTCGACATGTTCGTCAGCCACTACAGCAGCGTGAGCACGCCGCC
CTGCGTGCACGTCTACAAGCTGAGCGGCCCCGACGACGACCCCCTGCACAAGCAGCCCCGCTTCTGGGCT
AGCATGATGGAGGCAGCCAGCTGCCCCCCGGATTATGTTCCTCCAGAGATCTTCCATTTCCACACGCGCT
CGGATGTGCGGCTCTACGGCATGATCTACAAGCCCCACGCCTTGCAGCCAGGGAAGAAGCACCCCACCGT
CCTCTTTGTATATGGAGGCCCCCAGGTGCAGCTGGTGAATAACTCCTTCAAAGGCATCAAGTACTTGCGG
CTCAACACACTGGCCTCCCTGGGCTACGCCGTGGTTGTGATTGACGGCAGGGGCTCCTGTCAGCGAGGGC
TTCGGTTCGAAGGGGCCCTGAAAAACCAAATGGGCCAGGTGGAGATCGAGGACCAGGTGGAGGGCCTGCA
GTTCGTGGCCGAGAAGTATGGCTTCATCGACCTGAGCCGAGTTGCCATCCATGGCTGGTCCTACGGGGGC
TTCCTCTCGCTCATGGGGCTAATCCACAAGCCCCAGGTGTTCAAGGTGGCCATCGCGGGTGCCCCGGTCA
CCGTCTGGATGGCCTACGACACAGGGTACACTGAGCGCTACATGGACGTCCCTGAGAACAACCAGCACGG
CTATGAGGCGGGTTCCGTGGCCCTGCACGTGGAGAAGCTGCCCAATGAGCCCAACCGCTTGCTTATCCTC
CACGGCTTCCTGGACGAAAACGTGCACTTTTTCCACACAAACTTCCTCGTCTCCCAACTGATCCGAGCAG
GGAAACCTTACCAGCTCCAGATCTACCCCAACGAGAGACACAGTATTCGCTGCCCCGAGTCGGGCGAGCA
CTATGAAGTCACGTTGCTGCACTTTCTACAGGAATACCTCTAGTAATAACATTGGAAGTGGATAATCTAG
AGGGCCCTATTCTATAGTGTCACCTAAATGCTAGAGCTCGCTGATCAGCCTCGACTGTGCCTTCTAGTTG
CCAGCCATCTGTTGTTTGCCCCTCCCCCGTGCCTTCCTTGACCCTGGAAGGTGCCACTCCCACTGTCCTT
TCCTAATAAAATGAGGAAATTGCATCGCATTGTCTGAGTAGGTGTCATTCTATTCTGGGGGGTGGGGTGG
GGCAGGACAGCAAGGGGGAGGATTGGGAAGACAATAGCAGGCATGCTGGGGATGCGGTGGGCTCTATGGC
TTCTGAGGCGGAAAGAACCAGCTGGGGCTCTAGGGGGTATCCCC
[124 nt withheld, positions 3965-4088]
C
[91 nt withheld, positions 4090-4180]
A
[49 nt withheld, positions 4182-4230]
CCTTTGACGTTGGAGTCCACGTTCTTT
[37 nt withheld, positions 4258-4294]
ACCCTATCTCGGTCTATTCTTTTGATTTATAAGGGATTTTGCCGATTTCGGCCTATTGGTTAAAAAATGA
GCTGATTTAACAAAAATTTAACGCGAATTAATTCTGTGGAATGTGTGTCAGTTAGGGTGTGGAAAGTCCC
CAGGCTCCCCAGCAGGCAGAAGTATGCAAAGCATGCATCTCAATTAGTCAGCAACCAGGTGTGGAAAGTC
CCCAGGCTCCCCAGCAGGCAGAAGTATGCAAAGCATGCATCTCAATTAGTCAGCAACCATAGTCCCGCCC
CTAACTCCGCCCATCCCGCCCCTAACTCCGCCCAGTTCCGCCCATTCTCCGCCCCATGGCTGACTAATTT
TTTTTATTTATGCAGAGGCCGAGGCCGCCTCTGCCTCTGAGCTATTCCAGAAGTAGTGAGGAGGCTTTTT
TGGAGGCCTAGGCTTTTGCAAAAAGCTCCCGGGAGCTTGTATATCCATTTTCGGATCTGATCAAGAGACA
GGATGAGGATCGTTTCGCATGATTGAACAAGATGGATTGCACGCAGGTTCTCCGGCCGCTTGGGTGGAGA
GGCTATTCGGCTATGACTGGGCACAACAGACAATCGGCTGCTCTGATGCCGCCGTGTTCCGGCTGTCAGC
GCAGGGGCGCCCGGTTCTTTTTGTCAAGACCGACCTGTCCGGTGCCCTGAATGAACTGCAGGACGAGGCA
GCGCGGCTATCGTGGCTGGCCACGACGGGCGTTCCTTGCGCAGCTGTGCTCGACGTTGTCACTGAAGCGG
GAAGGGACTGGCTGCTATTGGGCGAAGTGCCGGGGCAGGATCTCCTGTCATCTCACCTTGCTCCTGCCGA
GAAAGTATCCATCATGGCTGATGCAATGCGGCGGCTGCATACGCTTGATCCGGCTACCTGCCCATTCGAC
CACCAAGCGAAACATCGCATCGAGCGAGCACGTACTCGGATGGAAGCCGGTCTTGTCGATCAGGATGATC
TGGACGAAGAGCATCAGGGGCTCGCGCCAGCCGAACTGTTCGCCAGGCTCAAGGCGCGCATGCCCGACGG
CGAGGATCTCGTCGTGACCCATGGCGATGCCTGCTTGCCGAATATCATGGTGGAAAATGGCCGCTTTTCT
GGATTCATCGACTGTGGCCGGCTGGGTGTGGCGGACCGCTATCAGGACATAGCGTTGGCTACCCGTGATA
TTGCTGAAGAGCTTGGCGGCGAATGGGCTGACCGCTTCCTCGTGCTTTACGGTATCGCCGCTCCCGATTC
GCAGCGCATCGCCTTCTATCGCCTTCTTGACGAGTTCTTCTGAGCGGGACTCTGGGGTTCGAAATGACCG
ACCAAGCGACGCCCAACCTGCCATCACGAGATTTCGATTCCACCGCCGCCTTCTATGAAAGGTTGGGCTT
CGGAATCGTTTTCCGGGACGCCGGCTGGATGATCCTCCAGCGCGGGGATCTCATGCTGGAGTTCTTCGCC
CACCCCAACTTGTTTATTGCAGCTTATAATGGTTACAAATAAAGCAATAGCATCACAAATTTCACAAATA
AAGCATTTTTTTCACTGCATTCTAGTTGTGGTTTGTCCAAACTCATCAATGTATCTTATCATGTCTGTAT
ACCGTCGACCTCTAGCTAGAGCTTGGCGTAATCATGGTCATAGCTGTTTCCTGTGTGAAATTGTTATCCG
CTCACAATTCCACACAACATACGAGCCGGAAGCATAAAGTGTAAAGCCTGGGGTGCCTAATGAGTGAGCT
AACTCACATTAATTGCGTTGCGCTCACTGCCCGCTTTCCAGTCGGGAAACCTGTCGTGCCAGCTGCATTA
ATGAATCGGCCAACGCGCGGGGAGAGGCGGTTTGCGTATTGGGCGCTCTTCCGCTTCCTCGCTCACTGAC
TCGCTGCGCTCGGTCGTTCGGCTGCGGCGAGCGGTATCAGCTCACTCAAAGGCGGTAATACGGTTATCCA
CAGAATCAGGGGATAACGCAGGAAAGAACATGTGAGCAAAAGGCCAGCAAAAGGCCAGGAACCGTAAAAA
GGCCGCGTTGCTGGCGTTTTTCCATAGGCTCCGCCCCCCTGACGAGCATCACAAAAATCGACGCTCAAGT
CAGAGGTGGCGAAACCCGACAGGACTATAAAGATACCAGGCGTTTCCCCCTGGAAGCTCCCTCGTGCGCT
CTCCTGTTCCGACCCTGCCGCTTACCGGATACCTGTCCGCCTTTCTCCCTTCGGGAAGCGTGGCGCTTTC
TCATAGCTCACGCTGTAGGTATCTCAGTTCGGTGTAGGTCGTTCGCTCCAAGCTGGGCTGTGTGCACGAA
CCCCCCGTTCAGCCCGACCGCTGCGCCTTATCCGGTAACTATCGTCTTGAGTCCAACCCGGTAAGACACG
ACTTATCGCCACTGGCAGCAGCCACTGGTAACAGGATTAGCAGAGCGAGGTATGTAGGCGGTGCTACAGA
GTTCTTGAAGTGGTGGCCTAACTACGGCTACACTAGAAGAACAGTATTTGGTATCTGCGCTCTGCTGAAG
CCAGTTACCTTCGGAAAAAGAGTTGGTAGCTCTTGATCCGGCAAACAAACCACCGCTGGTAGCGGTGGTT
TTTTTGTTTGCAAGCAGCAGATTACGCGCAGAAAAAAAGGATCTCAAGAAGATCCTTTGATCTTTTCTAC
GGGGTCTGACGCTCAGTGGAACGAAAACTCACGTTAAGGGATTTTGGTCATGAGATTATCAAAAAGGATC
TTCACCTAGATCCTTTTAAATTAAAAATGAAGTTTTAAATCAATCTAAAGTATATATGAGTAAACTTGGT
CTGACAGTTACCAATGCTTAATCAGTGAGGCACCTATCTCAGCGATCTGTCTATTTCGTTCATCCATAGT
TGCCTGACTCCCCGTCGTGTAGATAACTACGATACGGGAGGGCTTACCATCTGGCCCCAGTGCTGCAATG
ATACCGCGAGACCCACGCTCACCGGCTCCAGATTTATCAGCAATAAACCAGCCAGCCGGAAGGGCCGAGC
GCAGAAGTGGTCCTGCAACTTTATCCGCCTCCATCCAGTCTATTAATTGTTGCCGGGAAGCTAGAGTAAG
TAGTTCGCCAGTTAATAGTTTGCGCAACGTTGTTGCCATTGCTACAGGCATCGTGGTGTCACGCTCGTCG
TTTGGTATGGCTTCATTCAGCTCCGGTTCCCAACGATCAAGGCGAGTTACATGATCCCCCATGTTGTGCA
AAAAAGCGGTTAGCTCCTTCGGTCCTCCGATCGTTGTCAGAAGTAAGTTGGCCGCAGTGTTATCACTCAT
GGTTATGGCAGCACTGCATAATTCTCTTACTGTCATGCCATCCGTAAGATGCTTTTCTGTGACTGGTGAG
TACTCAACCAAGTCATTCTGAGAATAGTGTATGCGGCGACCGAGTTGCTCTTGCCCGGCGTCAATACGGG
ATAATACCGCGCCACATAGCAGAACTTTAAAAGTGCTCATCATTGGAAAACGTTCTTCGGGGCGAAAACT
CTCAAGGATCTTACCGCTGTTGAGATCCAGTTCGATGTAACCCACTCGTGCACCCAACTGATCTTCAGCA
TCTTTTACTTTCACCAGCGTTTCTGGGTGAGCAAAAACAGGAAGGCAAAATGCCGCAAAAAAGGGAATAA
GGGCGACACGGAAATGTTGAATACTCATACTCTTCCTTTTTCATTATTATTGAAGCATTTATCAGGGTTA
TTGTCTCATGAGCGGATACATATTTGAATGTATTTAGAAAAATAAACAAATAGGGGTTCCGCGCACATTT
CCCCGAAAAGTGCCACCTGACGTC
Features (pLannotate 1.2.2; 22 found; start..end, strand, type, name):
     28..80      -  misc_feature   bom (fragment): basis of mobility region from pBR322
    235..614     +  enhancer       CMV enhancer: human cytomegalovirus immediate early enhancer
    615..818     +  promoter       CMV promoter: human cytomegalovirus (CMV) immediate early promoter
    814..847     +  LTR            5' LTR (truncated) (fragment): truncated 5' long terminal repeat (LTR) from HIV-1
    863..881     +  promoter       T7 promoter: promoter for bacteriophage T7 RNA polymerase
    989..1009    +  CDS            TEV site: tobacco etch virus (TEV) protease recognition and cleavage site
   1022..3610    +  CDS            DPP9: DPP9_HUMAN - Also known as DPRP2. Experimental evidence at protein level: Swiss-Prot protein existence level 1. Dipeptidyl peptidase that cleaves off N-terminal dipeptides from proteins having a Pro or Ala residue at position 2 (PubMed:12662155, PubMed:16475979, PubMed:19667070, PubMed:30291141, PubMed:29382749). Acts as an inhibitor of caspase-1-dependent monocyte and macrophage pyroptosis: inhibits pyroptosis by preventing activation of NLRP1 and CARD8 via an unknown mechanism (PubMed:27820798, PubMed:30291141, PubMed:29967349, PubMed:31525884, PubMed:32796818). From Homo sapiens (Human).
   3651..3669    -  promoter       SP6 promoter: promoter for bacteriophage SP6 RNA polymerase
   3695..3919    +  polyA_signal   bGH poly(A) signal: bovine growth hormone polyadenylation signal
   3923..3944    +  promoter       SV40 promoter (fragment): SV40 enhancer and early promoter
   3965..4393    +  rep_origin     f1 ori (sequence partly withheld): f1 bacteriophage origin of replication; arrow indicates direction of (+) strand synthesis
   4407..4736    +  promoter       SV40 promoter: SV40 enhancer and early promoter
   4803..5594    +  CDS            neo: KKA2_KLEPN - Also known as kan, nptII. Experimental evidence at protein level: Swiss-Prot protein existence level 1. Resistance to kanamycin, neomycin, paromomycin, ribostamycin, butirosin and gentamicin B. From Klebsiella pneumoniae.
   5618..5776    +  CDS            ble (fragment): BLE_KLEPN - Experimental evidence at protein level: Swiss-Prot protein existence level 1. Binding protein with a strong affinity to the bleomycin family of antibiotics. Binds to CL990; an antimitotic-antibiotic compound. From Klebsiella pneumoniae.
   5771..5892    +  polyA_signal   SV40 poly(A) signal: SV40 polyadenylation signal
   5965..5981    -  protein_bind   lac operator: The lac repressor binds to the lac operator to inhibit transcription in E. coli. This inhibition can be relieved by adding lactose or isopropyl-β-D-thiogalactopyranoside (IPTG). lac repressor encoded by lacI
   5989..6019    -  promoter       lac promoter: promoter for the E. coli lac operon
   6034..6055    -  protein_bind   CAP binding site: CAP binding activates transcription in the presence of cAMP. E. coli catabolite activator protein
   6068..6160    -  CDS            lacI (fragment): lac repressor; lacI; The lac repressor binds to the lac operator to inhibit transcription in E. coli. This inhibition can be relieved by adding lactose or isopropyl-β-D-thiogalactopyranoside (IPTG).
   6343..6931    -  rep_origin     ori: high-copy-number ColE1/pMB1/pBR322/pUC origin of replication
   7102..7962    -  CDS            AmpR: β-lactamase; bla; confers resistance to ampicillin, carbenicillin, and related antibiotics
   7963..8067    -  promoter       AmpR promoter: bla
