[The description below was written by a language model from this plasmid's Addgene catalogue record and pLannotate feature annotations shown in this document.]
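Description:
pcDNA3.1 LIC 6A FLAG-TEV-DPP9S LL100EE is a mammalian expression plasmid of about 8.1 kb, built on a ligation-independent-cloning derivative of pcDNA3.1. It is propagated in E. coli as a high-copy plasmid through its ColE1/pUC-type origin and selected with ampicillin via the β-lactamase gene. An f1 origin is also present. For selection in mammalian cells, the backbone carries a neomycin phosphotransferase cassette driven by the SV40 enhancer/early promoter and terminated by the SV40 polyadenylation signal. Several short annotations, including the HIV-1 LTR fragment, the ble and lacI fragments, and the lac promoter/operator remnants, look like backbone residue or partial matches rather than functional parts of the design.

The payload is the human dipeptidyl peptidase 9 coding sequence in its short isoform (DPP9S). It is transcribed from the CMV immediate-early enhancer and promoter and terminated by the bovine growth hormone polyadenylation signal. T7 and SP6 phage promoters flank the cloning region. The backbone supplies an N-terminal FLAG epitope followed by a TEV protease cleavage site. The TEV site is annotated just upstream of the DPP9 reading frame, but the FLAG tag itself was not picked up in the feature table. This arrangement allows anti-FLAG detection or affinity capture, with the option of removing the tag by proteolysis.

The insert carries the LL100EE substitution, which the depositor describes as abolishing binding to CARD8 and NLRP1. DPP9 normally restrains activation of these inflammasome sensors, so the mutant serves as a binding-deficient comparator to wild-type DPP9S in studies of how DPP9 represses inflammasome activation.
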