Addgene plasmid #166798: pcDNA3.1 LIC 6A FLAG-TEV-DPP9S LL100EE
Purpose: Mammalian cell expression vector for FLAG-tagged DPP9S. LL100EE mutant is loss of CARD8 and NLRP1 binding.
Depositing lab: Hao Wu. Depositing organization: Boston Children's Hospital. Publication: DPP9 sequesters the C terminus of NLRP1 to repress inflammasome activation. Hollingsworth LR, Sharif H, Griswold AR, Fontana P, Mintseris J, Dagbay KB, Paulo JA, Gygi SP, Bachovchin DA, Wu H. Nature. 2021 Mar 17. pii: 10.1038/s41586-021-03350-4. doi: 10.1038/s41586-021-03350-4. PubMed 33731932.
Backbone
  Vector backbone: pcDNA3.1 LIC 6A
  Vector type: Mammalian Expression
Growth in bacteria
  Bacterial resistance: Ampicillin, 100 μg/mL
  Growth temperature: 37°C
  Growth strain: DH5alpha
  Copy number: High Copy
Gene/Insert
  Gene/Insert name: DPP9 (alt name: DPP9S)
  Species: H. sapiens (human)
  Mutation: LL100EE
  Entrez Gene: DPP9 (a.k.a. DP9, DPLP9, DPP IX, DPRP-2, DPRP2, HATIS, IMD111)
  Promoter: CMV
  Tag / fusion protein: FLAG-TEV (N terminal on backbone)
  Cloning method: Ligation Independent Cloning
  Sequencing primers: 5′ CMV F; 3′ BGHR
Terms and licenses: Academic/Nonprofit Terms; Industry Terms: Not Available to Industry
Depositor comments: Mammalian cell expression vector for FLAG-tagged DPP9S. LL100EE mutant is loss of CARD8 and NLRP1 binding.
How to cite: pcDNA3.1 LIC 6A FLAG-TEV-DPP9S LL100EE was a gift from Hao Wu (Addgene plasmid # 166798 ; http://n2t.net/addgene:166798 ; RRID:Addgene_166798)
