>Addgene plasmid #166798 | pcDNA3.1 LIC 6A FLAG-TEV-DPP9S LL100EE | depositor partial sequence | sequence record 323796 | Insert sequence
ATGGATATCGACTACAAGGACGATGACGACAAGGATTACGATATCCCAACGACCGAAAACCTGTATTTTC
AGGGCGCCATGGGATCCATGGCCACCACCGGGACCCCAACGGCCGACCGAGGCGACGCAGCCGCCACAGA
TGACCCGGCCGCCCGCTTCCAGGTGCAGAAGCACTCGTGGGACGGGCTCCGGAGCATCATCCACGGCAGC
CGCAAGTACTCGGGCCTCATTGTCAACAAGGCGCCCCACGACTTCCAGTTTGTGCAGAAGACGGATGAGT
CTGGGCCCCACTCCCACCGCCTCTACTACCTGGGAATGCCATATGGCAGCCGAGAGAACTCCCTCCTCTA
CTCTGAGATTCCCAAGAAGGTCCGGAAAGAGGCTGAAGAACTCCTGTCCTGGAAGCAGATGCTGGATCAT
TTCCAGGCCACGCCCCACCATGGGGTCTACTCTCGGGAGGAGGAGCTGCTGAGGGAGCGGAAACGCCTGG
GGGTCTTCGGCATCACCTCCTACGACTTCCACAGCGAGAGTGGCCTCTTCCTCTTCCAGGCCAGCAACAG
CCTCTTCCACTGCCGCGACGGCGGCAAGAACGGCTTCATGGTGTCCCCTATGAAACCGCTGGAAATCAAG
ACCCAGTGCTCAGGGCCCCGGATGGACCCCAAAATCTGCCCTGCCGACCCTGCCTTCTTCTCCTTCATCA
ATAACAGCGACCTGTGGGTGGCCAACATCGAGACAGGCGAGGAGCGGCGGCTGACCTTCTGCCACCAAGG
TTTATCCAATGTCCTGGATGACCCCAAGTCTGCGGGTGTGGCCACCTTCGTCATACAGGAAGAGTTCGAC
CGCTTCACTGGGTACTGGTGGTGCCCCACAGCCTCCTGGGAAGGTTCAGAGGGCCTCAAGACGCTGCGAA
TCCTGTATGAGGAAGTCGATGAGTCCGAGGTGGAGGTCATTCACGTCCCCTCTCCTGCGCTAGAAGAAAG
GAAGACGGACTCGTATCGGTACCCCAGGACAGGCAGCAAGAATCCCAAGATTGCCTTGAAACTGGCTGAG
TTCCAGACTGACAGCCAGGGCAAGATCGTCTCGACCCAGGAGAAGGAGCTGGTGCAGCCCTTCAGCTCGC
TGTTCCCGAAGGTGGAGTACATCGCCAGGGCCGGGTGGACCCGGGATGGCAAATACGCCTGGGCCATGTT
CCTGGACCGGCCCCAGCAGTGGCTCCAGCTCGTCCTCCTCCCCCCGGCCCTGTTCATCCCGAGCACAGAG
AATGAGGAGCAGCGGCTAGCCTCTGCCAGAGCTGTCCCCAGGAATGTCCAGCCGTATGTGGTGTACGAGG
AGGTCACCAACGTCTGGATCAATGTTCATGACATCTTCTATCCCTTCCCCCAATCAGAGGGAGAGGACGA
GCTCTGCTTTCTCCGCGCCAATGAATGCAAGACCGGCTTCTGCCATTTGTACAAAGTCACCGCCGTTTTA
AAATCCCAGGGCTACGATTGGAGTGAGCCCTTCAGCCCCGGGGAAGATGAATTTAAGTGCCCCATTAAGG
AAGAGATTGCTCTGACCAGCGGTGAATGGGAGGTTTTGGCGAGGCACGGCTCCAAGATCTGGGTCAATGA
GGAGACCAAGCTGGTGTACTTCCAGGGCACCAAGGACACGCCGCTGGAGCACCACCTCTACGTGGTCAGC
TATGAGGCGGCCGGCGAGATCGTACGCCTCACCACGCCCGGCTTCTCCCATAGCTGCTCCATGAGCCAGA
ACTTCGACATGTTCGTCAGCCACTACAGCAGCGTGAGCACGCCGCCCTGCGTGCACGTCTACAAGCTGAG
CGGCCCCGACGACGACCCCCTGCACAAGCAGCCCCGCTTCTGGGCTAGCATGATGGAGGCAGCCAGCTGC
CCCCCGGATTATGTTCCTCCAGAGATCTTCCATTTCCACACGCGCTCGGATGTGCGGCTCTACGGCATGA
TCTACAAGCCCCACGCCTTGCAGCCAGGGAAGAAGCACCCCACCGTCCTCTTTGTATATGGAGGCCCCCA
GGTGCAGCTGGTGAATAACTCCTTCAAAGGCATCAAGTACTTGCGGCTCAACACACTGGCCTCCCTGGGC
TACGCCGTGGTTGTGATTGACGGCAGGGGCTCCTGTCAGCGAGGGCTTCGGTTCGAAGGGGCCCTGAAAA
ACCAAATGGGCCAGGTGGAGATCGAGGACCAGGTGGAGGGCCTGCAGTTCGTGGCCGAGAAGTATGGCTT
CATCGACCTGAGCCGAGTTGCCATCCATGGCTGGTCCTACGGGGGCTTCCTCTCGCTCATGGGGCTAATC
CACAAGCCCCAGGTGTTCAAGGTGGCCATCGCGGGTGCCCCGGTCACCGTCTGGATGGCCTACGACACAG
GGTACACTGAGCGCTACATGGACGTCCCTGAGAACAACCAGCACGGCTATGAGGCGGGTTCCGTGGCCCT
GCACGTGGAGAAGCTGCCCAATGAGCCCAACCGCTTGCTTATCCTCCACGGCTTCCTGGACGAAAACGTG
CACTTTTTCCACACAAACTTCCTCGTCTCCCAACTGATCCGAGCAGGGAAACCTTACCAGCTCCAGATCT
ACCCCAACGAGAGACACAGTATTCGCTGCCCCGAGTCGGGCGAGCACTATGAAGTCACGTTGCTGCACTT
TCTACAGGAATACCTCTAG
